>Addgene plasmid #25612 | FLJ11011 | depositor partial sequence | sequence record 12016 | Author sequence
ATGGCGTCAATGCAGAAACGACTACAGAAAGAACTGTTGGCTTTGCAAAATGACCCACCTCCTGGAATGA
CCTTAAATGAGAAGAGTGTTCAAAATTCAATTACACAGTGGATTGTAGACATGGAAGGTGCACCAGGTAC
CTTATATGAAGGGGAAAAATTTCAACTTCTATTTAAATTTAGTAGTCGATATCCTTTTGACTCTCCTCAG
GTCATGTTTACTGGTGAAAATATTCCTGTTCATCCTCATGTTTATAGCAATGGTCATATCTGTTTATCCA
TTCTAACAGAAGACTGGTCCCCAGCGCTCTCAGTCCAATCAGTTTGTCTTAGCATTATTAGCATGCTTTC
C
