>Addgene plasmid #25612 | FLJ11011 | addgene partial sequence | sequence record 31599 | 25612 with T7
TTTTGTTTAACTTTAAGAAGGAGATATACCATGGGCAGCAGCCATCATCATCATCATCACAGCAGCGGCC
TGGTTCCGCGTGGTAGTATGGCGTCAATGCAGAAACGACTACAGAAAGAACTGTTGGCTTTGCAAAATGA
CCCACCTCCTGGAATGACCTTAAATGAGAAGAGTGTTCAAAATTCAATTACACAGTGGATTGTAGACATG
GAAGGTGCACCAGGTACCTTATATGAAGGGGAAAAATTTCAACTTCTATTTAAATTTAGTAGTCGATATC
CTTTTGACTCTCCTCAGGTCATGTTTACTGGTGAAAATATTCCTGTTCATCCTCATGTTTATAGCAATGG
TCATATCTGTTTATCCATTCTAACAGAAGACTGGTCCCCAGCGCTCTCAGTCCAATCAGTTTGTCTTAGC
ATTATTAGCATGCTTTCCTGATGACGAAGCTTGCGGCCGCACTCGAGCACCACCACCACCACCACTGAGA
TCCGGCTGCTAACAAAGCCCGAAAGGAAGCTGAGTTGGCTGCTGCCACCGCTGAGCAATAACTAGCATAA
CCCCTTGGGGCCTCTAAACGGGTCTTGAGGGGTTTTTTGCTGAAAGGAGGAACTATATCCGGATTGGCGA
ATGGG
[124 nt withheld, positions 636-759]
C
[83 nt withheld, positions 761-843]
CTTGATTA
[45 nt withheld, positions 852-896]
CGCCCTTTGACGTTGGAGTCCACGTC
