[The description below was written by a language model from this plasmid's Addgene catalogue record.]
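Description:
FLJ11011 is a bacterial expression plasmid built on the pET28a-LIC backbone, a ligation-independent-cloning derivative of pET28a produced by a structural genomics group. The backbone is listed at about 7.3 kb without the insert. The plasmid is selected with kanamycin and is recorded as low copy. No feature table accompanies the record, so the origin of replication and promoter are not explicitly stated. The listed sequencing primers (T7 forward and T7 terminator reverse) are consistent with the usual pET arrangement, in which the insert sits between a T7 promoter and T7 terminator and is transcribed by T7 RNA polymerase in a suitable E. coli expression host.

The insert is a 351 bp human coding fragment of FLJ11011, also known as hUBC-16 and mapped to the gene UBE2W, which encodes a ubiquitin-conjugating (E2) enzyme. It carries an N-terminal His tag, which allows the recombinant protein to be purified by immobilised metal affinity chromatography. The record cautions that the insert may not be the full open reading frame, as is common for constructs trimmed to a domain or a well-behaved fragment for crystallisation or NMR. The exact residue boundaries are not given. Although the backbone is a LIC vector, the cloning method is recorded as restriction enzyme.

The stated purpose is bacterial production of the protein for structure determination, and the depositor comments link the construct to a deposited Protein Data Bank structure. It would be suited to making purified UBE2W fragment for structural or biochemical work.
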