Addgene plasmid #25612: FLJ11011
Purpose: Bacterial expression for structure determination; may not be full ORF
Depositing lab: Cheryl Arrowsmith. Depositing organization: University of Toronto.
Backbone
  Vector backbone: pET28a-LIC
  Backbone manufacturer: SGC
  Backbone size w/o insert (bp): 7328
  Vector type: Bacterial Expression
Growth in bacteria
  Bacterial resistance: Kanamycin, 50 μg/mL
  Growth temperature: 37°C
  Growth strain: DH5alpha
  Copy number: Low Copy
Gene/Insert
  Gene/Insert name: FLJ11011 (alt names: PDB: 2A7L; FLJ11011, hUBC-16)
  Species: H. sapiens (human)
  Insert size (bp): 351
  Entrez Gene: UBE2W (a.k.a. UBC-16, UBC16)
  Tag / fusion protein: His (N terminal on insert)
  Cloning method: Restriction Enzyme
  Sequencing primers: 5′ T7; 3′ T7-term
Terms and licenses: Academic/Nonprofit Terms; Industry Terms: Not Available to Industry
Depositor comments: PDB: 2A7L http://www.thesgc.org/structures/2A7L/
How to cite: FLJ11011 was a gift from Cheryl Arrowsmith (Addgene plasmid # 25612 ; http://n2t.net/addgene:25612 ; RRID:Addgene_25612)
